>Addgene plasmid #204232 | pET28a MDHC_YEAST | addgene full sequence | sequence record 413337 | Addgene NGS Result
TGGCGAATGGG
[124 nt withheld, positions 12-135]
C
[91 nt withheld, positions 137-227]
A
[49 nt withheld, positions 229-277]
CCTTTGACGTTGGAGTCCACGTTCTTT
[37 nt withheld, positions 305-341]
ACCCTATCTCGGTCTATTCTTTTGATTTATAAGGGATTTTGCCGATTTCGGCCTATTGGTTAAAAAATGA
GCTGATTTAACAAAAATTTAACGCGAATTTTAACAAAATATTAACGCTTACAATTTAGGTGGCACTTTTC
GGGGAAATGTGCGCGGAACCCCTATTTGTTTATTTTTCTAAATACATTCAAATATGTATCCGCTCATGAA
TTAATTCTTAGAAAAACTCATCGAGCATCAAATGAAACTGCAATTTATTCATATCAGGATTATCAATACC
ATATTTTTGAAAAAGCCGTTTCTGTAATGAAGGAGAAAACTCACCGAGGCAGTTCCATAGGATGGCAAGA
TCCTGGTATCGGTCTGCGATTCCGACTCGTCCAACATCAATACAACCTATTAATTTCCCCTCGTCAAAAA
TAAGGTTATCAAGTGAGAAATCACCATGAGTGACGACTGAATCCGGTGAGAATGGCAAAAGTTTATGCAT
TTCTTTCCAGACTTGTTCAACAGGCCAGCCATTACGCTCGTCATCAAAATCACTCGCATCAACCAAACCG
TTATTCATTCGTGATTGCGCCTGAGCGAGACGAAATACGCGATCGCTGTTAAAAGGACAATTACAAACAG
GAATCGAATGCAACCGGCGCAGGAACACTGCCAGCGCATCAACAATATTTTCACCTGAATCAGGATATTC
TTCTAATACCTGGAATGCTGTTTTCCCGGGGATCGCAGTGGTGAGTAACCATGCATCATCAGGAGTACGG
ATAAAATGCTTGATGGTCGGAAGAGGCATAAATTCCGTCAGCCAGTTTAGTCTGACCATCTCATCTGTAA
CATCATTGGCAACGCTACCTTTGCCATGTTTCAGAAACAACTCTGGCGCATCGGGCTTCCCATACAATCG
ATAGATTGTCGCACCTGATTGCCCGACATTATCGCGAGCCCATTTATACCCATATAAATCAGCATCCATG
TTGGAATTTAATCGCGGCCTAGAGCAAGACGTTTCCCGTTGAATATGGCTCATAACACCCCTTGTATTAC
TGTTTATGTAAGCAGACAGTTTTATTGTTCATGACCAAAATCCCTTAACGTGAGTTTTCGTTCCACTGAG
CGTCAGACCCCGTAGAAAAGATCAAAGGATCTTCTTGAGATCCTTTTTTTCTGCGCGTAATCTGCTGCTT
GCAAACAAAAAAACCACCGCTACCAGCGGTGGTTTGTTTGCCGGATCAAGAGCTACCAACTCTTTTTCCG
AAGGTAACTGGCTTCAGCAGAGCGCAGATACCAAATACTGTCCTTCTAGTGTAGCCGTAGTTAGGCCACC
ACTTCAAGAACTCTGTAGCACCGCCTACATACCTCGCTCTGCTAATCCTGTTACCAGTGGCTGCTGCCAG
TGGCGATAAGTCGTGTCTTACCGGGTTGGACTCAAGACGATAGTTACCGGATAAGGCGCAGCGGTCGGGC
TGAACGGGGGGTTCGTGCACACAGCCCAGCTTGGAGCGAACGACCTACACCGAACTGAGATACCTACAGC
GTGAGCTATGAGAAAGCGCCACGCTTCCCGAAGGGAGAAAGGCGGACAGGTATCCGGTAAGCGGCAGGGT
CGGAACAGGAGAGCGCACGAGGGAGCTTCCAGGGGGAAACGCCTGGTATCTTTATAGTCCTGTCGGGTTT
CGCCACCTCTGACTTGAGCGTCGATTTTTGTGATGCTCGTCAGGGGGGCGGAGCCTATGGAAAAACGCCA
GCAACGCGGCCTTTTTACGGTTCCTGGCCTTTTGCTGGCCTTTTGCTCACATGTTCTTTCCTGCGTTATC
CCCTGATTCTGTGGATAACCGTATTACCGCCTTTGAGTGAGCTGATACCGCTCGCCGCAGCCGAACGACC
GAGCGCAGCGAGTCAGTGAGCGAGGAAGCGGAAGAGCGCCTGATGCGGTATTTTCTCCTTACGCATCTGT
GCGGTATTTCACACCGCAATGGTGCACTCTCAGTACAATCTGCTCTGATGCCGCATAGTTAAGCCAGTAT
ACACTCCGCTATCGCTACGTGACTGGGTCATGGCTGCGCCCCGACACCCGCCAACACCCGCTGACGCGCC
CTGACGGGCTTGTCTGCTCCCGGCATCCGCTTACAGACAAGCTGTGACCGTCTCCGGGAGCTGCATGTGT
CAGAGGTTTTCACCGTCATCACCGAAACGCGCGAGGCAGCTGCGGTAAAGCTCATCAGCGTGGTCGTGAA
GCGATTCACAGATGTCTGCCTGTTCATCCGCGTCCAGCTCGTTGAGTTTCTCCAGAAGCGTTAATGTCTG
GCTTCTGATAAAGCGGGCCATGTTAAGGGCGGTTTTTTCCTGTTTGGTCACTGATGCCTCCGTGTAAGGG
GGATTTCTGTTCATGGGGGTAATGATACCGATGAAACGAGAGAGGATGCTCACGATACGGGTTACTGATG
ATGAACATGCCCGGTTACTGGAACGTTGTGAGGGTAAACAACTGGCGGTATGGATGCGGCGGGACCAGAG
AAAAATCACTCAGGGTCAATGCCAGCGCTTCGTTAATACAGATGTAGGTGTTCCACAGGGTAGCCAGCAG
CATCCTGCGATGCAGATCCGGAACATAATGGTGCAGGGCGCTGACTTCCGCGTTTCCAGACTTTACGAAA
CACGGAAACCGAAGACCATTCATGTTGTTGCTCAGGTCGCAGACGTTTTGCAGCAGCAGTCGCTTCACGT
TCGCTCGCGTATCGGTGATTCATTCTGCTAACCAGTAAGGCAACCCCGCCAGCCTAGCCGGGTCCTCAAC
GACAGGAGCACGATCATGCGCACCCGTGGGGCCGCCATGCCGGCGATAATGGCCTGCTTCTCGCCGAAAC
GTTTGGTGGCGGGACCAGTGACGAAGGCTTGAGCGAGGGCGTGCAAGATTCCGAATACCGCAAGCGACAG
GCCGATCATCGTCGCGCTCCAGCGAAAGCGGTCCTCGCCGAAAATGACCCAGAGCGCTGCCGGCACCTGT
CCTACGAGTTGCATGATAAAGAAGACAGTCATAAGTGCGGCGACGATAGTCATGCCCCGCGCCCACCGGA
AGGAGCTGACTGGGTTGAAGGCTCTCAAGGGCATCGGTCGAGATCCCGGTGCCTAATGAGTGAGCTAACT
TACATTAATTGCGTTGCGCTCACTGCCCGCTTTCCAGTCGGGAAACCTGTCGTGCCAGCTGCATTAATGA
ATCGGCCAACGCGCGGGGAGAGGCGGTTTGCGTATTGGGCGCCAGGGTGGTTTTTCTTTTCACCAGTGAG
ACGGGCAACAGCTGATTGCCCTTCACCGCCTGGCCCTGAGAGAGTTGCAGCAAGCGGTCCACGCTGGTTT
GCCCCAGCAGGCGAAAATCCTGTTTGATGGTGGTTAACGGCGGGATATAACATGAGCTGTCTTCGGTATC
GTCGTATCCCACTACCGAGATATCCGCACCAACGCGCAGCCCGGACTCGGTAATGGCGCGCATTGCGCCC
AGCGCCATCTGATCGTTGGCAACCAGCATCGCAGTGGGAACGATGCCCTCATTCAGCATTTGCATGGTTT
GTTGAAAACCGGACATGGCACTCCAGTCGCCTTCCCGTTCCGCTATCGGCTGAATTTGATTGCGAGTGAG
ATATTTATGCCAGCCAGCCAGACGCAGACGCGCCGAGACAGAACTTAATGGGCCCGCTAACAGCGCGATT
TGCTGGTGACCCAATGCGACCAGATGCTCCACGCCCAGTCGCGTACCGTCTTCATGGGAGAAAATAATAC
TGTTGATGGGTGTCTGGTCAGAGACATCAAGAAATAACGCCGGAACATTAGTGCAGGCAGCTTCCACAGC
AATGGCATCCTGGTCATCCAGCGGATAGTTAATGATCAGCCCACTGACGCGTTGCGCGAGAAGATTGTGC
ACCGCCGCTTTACAGGCTTCGACGCCGCTTCGTTCTACCATCGACACCACCACGCTGGCACCCAGTTGAT
CGGCGCGAGATTTAATCGCCGCGACAATTTGCGACGGCGCGTGCAGGGCCAGACTGGAGGTGGCAACGCC
AATCAGCAACGACTGTTTGCCCGCCAGTTGTTGTGCCACGCGGTTGGGAATGTAATTCAGCTCCGCCATC
GCCGCTTCCACTTTTTCCCGCGTTTTCGCAGAAACGTGGCTGGCCTGGTTCACCACGCGGGAAACGGTCT
GATAAGAGACACCGGCATACTCTGCGACATCGTATAACGTTACTGGTTTCACATTCACCACCCTGAATTG
ACTCTCTTCCGGGCGCTATCATGCCATACCGCGAAAGGTTTTGCGCCATTCGATGGTGTCCGGGATCTCG
ACGCTCTCCCTTATGCGACTCCTGCATTAGGAAGCAGCCCAGTAGTAGGTTGAGGCCGTTGAGCACCGCC
GCCGCAAGGAATGGTGCATGCAAGGAGATGGCGCCCAACAGTCCCCCGGCCACGGGGCCTGCCACCATAC
CCACGCCGAAACAAGCGCTCATGAGCCCGAAGTGGCGAGCCCGATCTTCCCCATCGGTGATGTCGGCGAT
ATAGGCGCCAGCAACCGCACCTGTGGCGCCGGTGATGCCGGCCACGATGCGTCCGGCGTAGAGGATCGAG
ATCTCGATCCCGCGAAATTAATACGACTCACTATAGGGGAATTGTGAGCGGATAACAATTCCCCTCTAGA
AATAATTTTGTTTAACTTTAAGAAGGAGATATACATATGCCACACTCCGTTACTCCATCTATTGAACAGG
ATTCTCTGAAGATTGCAATCCTGGGTGCTGCTGGTGGCATCGGTCAGAGCCTGTCCCTGCTGCTGAAGGC
ACAGCTGCAATACCAGCTGAAAGAATCTAACCGTTCCGTTACCCACATTCACCTGGCTCTGTATGACGTT
AACCAGGAAGCGATCAACGGTGTAACCGCTGATCTGTCTCACATTGACACTCCGATCTCTGTATCCAGCC
ACTCTCCAGCTGGTGGTATCGAGAACTGTCTGCACAACGCCAGCATTGTAGTTATCCCAGCAGGCGTTCC
ACGTAAGCCAGGCATGACCCGTGACGACCTGTTCAACGTGAATGCAGGTATCATCAGCCAGCTGGGTGAT
AGCATTGCGGAGTGCTGCGACCTGTCTAAAGTGTTTGTTCTGGTGATTTCTAATCCGGTTAACTCCCTGG
TTCCGGTTATGGTAAGCAACATTCTGAAGAACCATCCGCAGTCTCGCAACTCCGGTATCGAGCGTCGTAT
CATGGGTGTGACCAAGCTGGATATCGTTCGTGCGAGCACTTTCCTGCGTGAGATCAACATCGAATCTGGT
CTGACTCCACGTGTGAACTCTATGCCAGATGTTCCGGTGATTGGTGGTCATTCTGGTGAAACCATCATTC
CGCTGTTCTCCCAATCCAACTTCCTGTCCCGTCTGAACGAAGACCAACTGAAGTACCTGATTCATCGTGT
TCAGTACGGTGGCGATGAAGTGGTTAAGGCGAAGAACGGCAAAGGTTCTGCGACTCTGTCTATGGCACAC
GCAGGCTACAAATGTGTTGTGCAGTTCGTGAGCCTGCTGCTGGGCAACATTGAACAAATCCACGGTACTT
ACTATGTTCCGCTGAAAGATGCAAACAACTTCCCGATTGCTCCAGGTGCGGATCAGCTGCTGCCACTGGT
TGACGGTGCAGACTACTTCGCCATCCCACTGACCATCACCACTAAAGGCGTGTCTTACGTTGACTATGAC
ATTGTAAACCGCATGAACGACATGGAGCGCAACCAGATGCTGCCGATCTGTGTTTCTCAGCTGAAGAAGA
ACATCGACAAAGGTCTGGAGTTCGTTGCGTCTCGCTCCGCTAGCTCTGAGAACCTGTACTTCCAAGGTCA
TCATCACCACCATCACTAACTCGAGCACCACCACCACCACCACTGAGATCCGGCTGCTAACAAAGCCCGA
AAGGAAGCTGAGTTGGCTGCTGCCACCGCTGAGCAATAACTAGCATAACCCCTTGGGGCCTCTAAACGGG
TCTTGAGGGGTTTTTTGCTGAAAGGAGGAACTATATCCGGAT
Features (pLannotate 1.2.2; 19 found; start..end, strand, type, name):
     12..440     +  rep_origin     f1 ori (sequence partly withheld): f1 bacteriophage origin of replication; arrow indicates direction of (+) strand synthesis
    493..550     +  promoter       AmpR promoter (fragment): bla
    559..1374    -  CDS            KanR: aminoglycoside phosphotransferase; aph(3')-Ia; confers resistance to kanamycin in bacteria or G418 (Geneticin®) in eukaryotes
   1496..2084    +  rep_origin     ori: high-copy-number ColE1/pMB1/pBR322/pUC origin of replication
   2270..2409    -  misc_feature   bom: basis of mobility region from pBR322
   2511..2702    -  CDS            rop: Rop protein, which maintains plasmids at low copy number; rop
   2719..3099    +  CDS            YPB1_ECOLX: Protein predicted: Swiss-Prot protein existence level 4. From Escherichia coli.
   3171..3462    -  CDS            TcR (fragment): tetracycline efflux protein; tet; confers resistance to tetracycline
   3477..3498    -  protein_bind   CAP binding site: CAP binding activates transcription in the presence of cAMP. E. coli catabolite activator protein
   3511..4593    -  CDS            lacI: lac repressor; lacI; The lac repressor binds to the lac operator to inhibit transcription in E. coli. This inhibition can be relieved by adding lactose or isopropyl-β-D-thiogalactopyranoside (IPTG).
   4594..4671    -  promoter       lacI promoter: lacI
   4679..4958    -  CDS            TcR (fragment): tetracycline efflux protein; tet; confers resistance to tetracycline
   4980..4998    +  promoter       T7 promoter: promoter for bacteriophage T7 RNA polymerase
   4999..5023    +  protein_bind   lac operator: The lac repressor binds to the lac operator to inhibit transcription in E. coli. This inhibition can be relieved by adding lactose or isopropyl-β-D-thiogalactopyranoside (IPTG). lac repressor encoded by lacI
   5038..5060    +  RBS            RBS: efficient ribosome binding site from bacteriophage T7 gene 10 (Olins and Rangwala, 1989)
   5068..6198    +  CDS            MDH2: MDHC_YEAST - Experimental evidence at protein level: Swiss-Prot protein existence level 1. The isoenzyme MDH2 may function primarily in the glyoxylate cycle. From Saccharomyces cerevisiae (strain ATCC 204508 / S288c) (Baker's yeast).
   6247..6264    +  CDS            9xHis (fragment): 9xHis affinity tag
   6274..6323    +  CDS            SET1 (fragment): solubility-enhancement tag derived from T7 phage gene 10B
   6331..6378    +  terminator     T7 terminator: transcription terminator for bacteriophage T7 RNA polymerase
