[The description below was written by a language model from this plasmid's Addgene catalogue record and pLannotate feature annotations shown in this document.]
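Description:
pET28a MDHC_YEAST is a bacterial expression plasmid built on the Novagen pET28a backbone that carries the Saccharomyces cerevisiae MDH2 gene (YOL126C), encoding the cytosolic isoform of malate dehydrogenase. The sequenced plasmid is about 6.4 kb. It replicates in E. coli from a pBR322/ColE1-type origin accompanied by the bom region and the rop gene. Rop holds copy number down, which is consistent with the low-copy designation in the record. Selection is by kanamycin through the aph(3')-Ia aminoglycoside phosphotransferase gene, and an f1 origin is also present. The short tetracycline-resistance fragments and the hypothetical E. coli ORF in the annotation are non-functional remnants of the pBR322 lineage.

The MDH2 coding sequence was inserted between NcoI and XhoI, which places it downstream of the T7 promoter, a lac operator and the T7 gene 10 ribosome binding site, and upstream of the T7 terminator. The catalogue lists the promoter as "Lac", but the feature table shows a T7lac arrangement. Transcription therefore requires T7 RNA polymerase supplied by the host, and it is held off by the plasmid-encoded lacI repressor until IPTG is added. Cloning through NcoI and XhoI fuses the insert to the vector's C-terminal 6xHis tag, which the annotation software labels as a fragment of a 9xHis tag. This tag allows purification by metal-affinity chromatography.

The plasmid was deposited for producing recombinant yeast cytosolic MDH in course-based undergraduate research experiences (CUREs). The depositor notes that this isoform interacts with PEPCK and fructose bisphosphatase 1 and is reported to move to the nuclear periphery after DNA damage.
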