Addgene plasmid #204232: pET28a MDHC_YEAST
Purpose: Bacterial expression of yeast cytosolic malate dehydrogenase; Use in CURES (integration of research into undergraduate teaching labs).
Depositing lab: Malate dehydrogenase CUREs Community (MCC). Depositing organization: University of San Diego.
Backbone
  Vector backbone: pET28a
  Backbone manufacturer: Novagen
  Backbone size w/o insert (bp): 5237
  Vector type: Bacterial Expression
Growth in bacteria
  Bacterial resistance: Kanamycin, 50 μg/mL
  Growth temperature: 37°C
  Growth strain: DH5alpha
  Copy number: Low Copy
Gene/Insert
  Gene/Insert name: MDHC_YEAST (alt names: Yeast Cytosolic MDH; Cytoplasmic Yeast MDH2)
  Species: S. cerevisiae (budding yeast)
  Insert size (bp): 1170
  GenBank ID: NM_001183380.1
  Entrez Gene: MDH2 (a.k.a. YOL126C)
  Promoter: Lac
  Tag / fusion protein: 6X His (C terminal on insert)
  Cloning method: Restriction Enzyme; 5′ cloning site NcoI (not destroyed); 3′ cloning site XhoI (not destroyed)
  Sequencing primers: 5′ T7 Promoter; 3′ T7 Terminal
Terms and licenses: Academic/Nonprofit Terms; Industry Terms: Not Available to Industry
Depositor comments: UniProt ID: https://www.uniprot.org/uniprotkb/P22133/. Interacts with PEPCK and Fructose Bisphosphatase 1. This isoform is reported to translocate to nuclear periphery in response to DNA damage. For more information, please see the MDH CUREs Community website: https://www.mdhcures.org/.
How to cite: pET28a MDHC_YEAST was a gift from Malate dehydrogenase CUREs Community (MCC) (Addgene plasmid # 204232 ; http://n2t.net/addgene:204232 ; RRID:Addgene_204232)
