>Addgene plasmid #204232 | pET28a MDHC_YEAST | depositor partial sequence | sequence record 396481 | insert
ATGCCACACTCCGTTACTCCATCTATTGAACAGGATTCTCTGAAGATTGCAATCCTGGGTGCTGCTGGTG
GCATCGGTCAGAGCCTGTCCCTGCTGCTGAAGGCACAGCTGCAATACCAGCTGAAAGAATCTAACCGTTC
CGTTACCCACATTCACCTGGCTCTGTATGACGTTAACCAGGAAGCGATCAACGGTGTAACCGCTGATCTG
TCTCACATTGACACTCCGATCTCTGTATCCAGCCACTCTCCAGCTGGTGGTATCGAGAACTGTCTGCACA
ACGCCAGCATTGTAGTTATCCCAGCAGGCGTTCCACGTAAGCCAGGCATGACCCGTGACGACCTGTTCAA
CGTGAATGCAGGTATCATCAGCCAGCTGGGTGATAGCATTGCGGAGTGCTGCGACCTGTCTAAAGTGTTT
GTTCTGGTGATTTCTAATCCGGTTAACTCCCTGGTTCCGGTTATGGTAAGCAACATTCTGAAGAACCATC
CGCAGTCTCGCAACTCCGGTATCGAGCGTCGTATCATGGGTGTGACCAAGCTGGATATCGTTCGTGCGAG
CACTTTCCTGCGTGAGATCAACATCGAATCTGGTCTGACTCCACGTGTGAACTCTATGCCAGATGTTCCG
GTGATTGGTGGTCATTCTGGTGAAACCATCATTCCGCTGTTCTCCCAATCCAACTTCCTGTCCCGTCTGA
ACGAAGACCAACTGAAGTACCTGATTCATCGTGTTCAGTACGGTGGCGATGAAGTGGTTAAGGCGAAGAA
CGGCAAAGGTTCTGCGACTCTGTCTATGGCACACGCAGGCTACAAATGTGTTGTGCAGTTCGTGAGCCTG
CTGCTGGGCAACATTGAACAAATCCACGGTACTTACTATGTTCCGCTGAAAGATGCAAACAACTTCCCGA
TTGCTCCAGGTGCGGATCAGCTGCTGCCACTGGTTGACGGTGCAGACTACTTCGCCATCCCACTGACCAT
CACCACTAAAGGCGTGTCTTACGTTGACTATGACATTGTAAACCGCATGAACGACATGGAGCGCAACCAG
ATGCTGCCGATCTGTGTTTCTCAGCTGAAGAAGAACATCGACAAAGGTCTGGAGTTCGTTGCGTCTCGCT
CCGCTAGCTCTGAGAACCTGTACTTCCAAGGTCATCATCACCACCATCAC
